>Addgene plasmid #44653 | pcDNA3-MTS-KD-c-Src-FLAG | depositor full sequence | sequence record 61243 | pcDNA3-MTS-KD-c-Src-FLAG sequence 7140 bps
GACGGATCGGGAGATCTCCCGATCCCCTATGGTCGACTCTCAGTACAATCTGCTCTGATGCCGCATAGTT
AAGCCAGTATCTGCTCCCTGCTTGTGTGTTGGAGGTCGCTGAGTAGTGCGCGAGCAAAATTTAAGCTACA
ACAAGGCAAGGCTTGACCGACAATTGCATGAAGAATCTGCTTAGGGTTAGGCGTTTTGCGCTGCTTCGCG
ATGTACGGGCCAGATATACGCGTTGACATTGATTATTGACTAGTTATTAATAGTAATCAATTACGGGGTC
ATTAGTTCATAGCCCATATATGGAGTTCCGCGTTACATAACTTACGGTAAATGGCCCGCCTGGCTGACCG
CCCAACGACCCCCGCCCATTGACGTCAATAATGACGTATGTTCCCATAGTAACGCCAATAGGGACTTTCC
ATTGACGTCAATGGGTGGACTATTTACGGTAAACTGCCCACTTGGCAGTACATCAAGTGTATCATATGCC
AAGTACGCCCCCTATTGACGTCAATGACGGTAAATGGCCCGCCTGGCATTATGCCCAGTACATGACCTTA
TGGGACTTTCCTACTTGGCAGTACATCTACGTATTAGTCATCGCTATTACCATGGTGATGCGGTTTTGGC
AGTACATCAATGGGCGTGGATAGCGGTTTGACTCACGGGGATTTCCAAGTCTCCACCCCATTGACGTCAA
TGGGAGTTTGTTTTGGCACCAAAATCAACGGGACTTTCCAAAATGTCGTAACAACTCCGCCCCATTGACG
CAAATGGGCGGTAGGCGTGTACGGTGGGAGGTCTATATAAGCAGAGCTCTCTGGCTAACTAGAGAACCCA
CTGCTTACTGGCTTATCGAAATTAATACGACTCACTATAGGGAGACCCAAGCTTGCCACCATGCAGGCGG
CTCGGATGGCCGCGAGCTTGGGGCGGCAGCTGCTGAGGCTCGGGGGCGGAAGCTCGCGGCTCACGGCGCT
CCTGGGGCAGCCCCGGCCCGGCCCTGCCCGGCGGCCCTATGCCGGGGGTACCGAGCTCGGATCTATGGGT
AGCAACAAGAGCAAGCCCAAGGATGCCAGCCAGCGGCGCCGCAGCCTGGAGCCCGCCGAGAACGTGCACG
GCGCTGGCGGGGGCGCTTTCCCCGCCTCGCAGACCCCCAGCAAGCCAGCCTCGGCCGACGGCCACCGCGG
CCCCAGCGCGGCCTTCGCCCCCGCGGCCGCCGAGCCCAAGCTGTTCGGAGGCTTCAACTCCTCGGACACC
GTCACCTCCCCGCAGAGGGCGGGCCCGCTGGCCGGTGGAGTGACCACCTTTGTGGCCCTCTATGACTATG
AGTCTAGGACGGAGACAGACCTGTCCTTCAAGAAAGGCGAGCGGCTCCAGATTGTCAACAACACAGAGGG
AGACTGGTGGCTGGCCCACTCGCTCAGCACAGGACAGACAGGCTACATCCCCAGCAACTACGTGGCGCCC
TCCGACTCCATCCAGGCTGAGGAGTGGTATTTTGGCAAGATCACCAGACGGGAGTCAGAGCGGTTACTGC
TCAATGCAGAGAACCCGAGAGGGACCTTCCTCGTGCGAGAAAGTGAGACCACGAAAGGTGCCTACTGCCT
CTCAGTGTCTGACTTCGACAACGCCAAGGGCCTCAACGTGAAGCACTACAAGATCCGCAAGCTGGACAGC
GGCGGCTTCTACATCACCTCCCGCACCCAGTTCAACAGCCTGCAGCAGCTGGTGGCCTACTACTCCAAAC
ACGCCGATGGCCTGTGCCACCGCCTCACCACCGTGTGCCCCACGTCCAAGCCGCAGACTCAGGGCCTGGC
CAAGGATGCCTGGGAGATCCCTCGGGAGTCGCTGCGGCTGGAGGTCAAGCTGGGCCAGGGCTGCTTTGGC
GAGGTGTGGATGGGGACCTGGAACGGTACCACCAGGGTGGCCATCATGACCCTGAAGCCTGGCACGATGT
CTCCAGAGGCCTTCCTGCAGGAGGCCCAGGTCATGAAGAAGCTGAGGCATGAGAAGCTGGTGCAGTTGTA
TGCTGTGGTTTCAGAGGAGCCCATTTACATCGTCACGGAGTACATGAGCAAGGGGAGTTTGCTGGACTTT
CTCAAGGGGGAGACAGGCAAGTACCTGCGGCTGCCTCAGCTGGTGGACATGGCTGCTCAGATCGCCTCAG
GCATGGCGTACGTGGAGCGGATGAACTACGTCCACCGGGACCTTCGTGCAGCCAACATCCTGGTGGGAGA
GAACCTGGTGTGCAAAGTGGCCGACTTTGGGCTGGCTCGGCTCATTGAAGACAATGAGTACACGGCGCGG
CAAGGTGCCAAATTCCCCATCAAGTGGACGGCTCCAGAAGCTGCCCTCTATGGCCGCTTCACCATCAAGT
CGGACGTGTGGTCCTTCGGGATCCTGCTGACTGAGCTCACCACAAAGGGACGGGTGCCCTACCCTGGGAT
GGTGAACCGCGAGGTGCTGGACCAGGTGGAGCGGGGCTACCGGATGCCCTGCCCGCCGGAGTGTCCCGAG
TCCCTGCACGACCTCATGTGCCAGTGCTGGCGGAAGGAGCCTGAGGAGCGGCCCACCTTCGAGTACCTGC
AGGCCTTCCTGGAGGACTACTTCACGTCCACCGAGCCCCAGTACCAGCCCGGGGAGAACCTCCTCGAGGA
CTACAAGGATGACGATGACAAGGGGCCCTATTCTATAGTGTCACCTAAATGCTAGAGCTCGCTGATCAGC
CTCGACTGTGCCTTCTAGTTGCCAGCCATCTGTTGTTTGCCCCTCCCCCGTGCCTTCCTTGACCCTGGAA
GGTGCCACTCCCACTGTCCTTTCCTAATAAAATGAGGAAATTGCATCGCATTGTCTGAGTAGGTGTCATT
CTATTCTGGGGGGTGGGGTGGGGCAGGACAGCAAGGGGGAGGATTGGGAAGACAATAGCAGGCATGCTGG
GGATGCGGTGGGCTCTATGGCTTCTGAGGCGGAAAGAACCAGCTGGGGCTCTAGGGGGTATCCCC
[124 nt withheld, positions 3006-3129]
C
[32 nt withheld, positions 3131-3162]
CA
[57 nt withheld, positions 3165-3221]
A
[49 nt withheld, positions 3223-3271]
CCTTTGACGTTGGAGTCCACGTTCTTT
[37 nt withheld, positions 3299-3335]
ACCCTATCTCGGTCTATTCTTTTGATTTATAAGGGATTTTGGGGATTTCGGCCTATTGGTTAAAAAATGA
GCTGATTTAACAAAAATTTAACGCGAATTAATTCTGTGGAATGTGTGTCAGTTAGGGTGTGGAAAGTCCC
CAGGCTCCCCAGGCAGGCAGAAGTATGCAAAGCATGCATCTCAATTAGTCAGCAACCAGGTGTGGAAAGT
CCCCAGGCTCCCCAGCAGGCAGAAGTATGCAAAGCATGCATCTCAATTAGTCAGCAACCATAGTCCCGCC
CCTAACTCCGCCCATCCCGCCCCTAACTCCGCCCAGTTCCGCCCATTCTCCGCCCCATGGCTGACTAATT
TTTTTTATTTATGCAGAGGCCGAGGCCGCCTCTGCCTCTGAGCTATTCCAGAAGTAGTGAGGAGGCTTTT
TTGGAGGCCTAGGCTTTTGCAAAAAGCTCCCGGGAGCTTGTATATCCATTTTCGGATCTGATCAAGAGAC
AGGATGAGGATCGTTTCGCATGATTGAACAAGATGGATTGCACGCAGGTTCTCCGGCCGCTTGGGTGGAG
AGGCTATTCGGCTATGACTGGGCACAACAGACAATCGGCTGCTCTGATGCCGCCGTGTTCCGGCTGTCAG
CGCAGGGGCGCCCGGTTCTTTTTGTCAAGACCGACCTGTCCGGTGCCCTGAATGAACTGCAGGACGAGGC
AGCGCGGCTATCGTGGCTGGCCACGACGGGCGTTCCTTGCGCAGCTGTGCTCGACGTTGTCACTGAAGCG
GGAAGGGACTGGCTGCTATTGGGCGAAGTGCCGGGGCAGGATCTCCTGTCATCTCACCTTGCTCCTGCCG
AGAAAGTATCCATCATGGCTGATGCAATGCGGCGGCTGCATACGCTTGATCCGGCTACCTGCCCATTCGA
CCACCAAGCGAAACATCGCATCGAGCGAGCACGTACTCGGATGGAAGCCGGTCTTGTCGATCAGGATGAT
CTGGACGAAGAGCATCAGGGGCTCGCGCCAGCCGAACTGTTCGCCAGGCTCAAGGCGCGCATGCCCGACG
GCGAGGATCTCGTCGTGACCCATGGCGATGCCTGCTTGCCGAATATCATGGTGGAAAATGGCCGCTTTTC
TGGATTCATCGACTGTGGCCGGCTGGGTGTGGCGGACCGCTATCAGGACATAGCGTTGGCTACCCGTGAT
ATTGCTGAAGAGCTTGGCGGCGAATGGGCTGACCGCTTCCTCGTGCTTTACGGTATCGCCGCTCCCGATT
CGCAGCGCATCGCCTTCTATCGCCTTCTTGACGAGTTCTTCTGAGCGGGACTCTGGGGTTCGAAATGACC
GACCAAGCGACGCCCAACCTGCCATCACGAGATTTCGATTCCACCGCCGCCTTCTATGAAAGGTTGGGCT
TCGGAATCGTTTTCCGGGACGCCGGCTGGATGATCCTCCAGCGCGGGGATCTCATGCTGGAGTTCTTCGC
CCACCCCAACTTGTTTATTGCAGCTTATAATGGTTACAAATAAAGCAATAGCATCACAAATTTCACAAAT
AAAGCATTTTTTTCACTGCATTCTAGTTGTGGTTTGTCCAAACTCATCAATGTATCTTATCATGTCTGTA
TACCGTCGACCTCTAGCTAGAGCTTGGCGTAATCATGGTCATAGCTGTTTCCTGTGTGAAATTGTTATCC
GCTCACAATTCCACACAACATACGAGCCGGAAGCATAAAGTGTAAAGCCTGGGGTGCCTAATGAGTGAGC
TAACTCACATTAATTGCGTTGCGCTCACTGCCCGCTTTCCAGTCGGGAAACCTGTCGTGCCAGCTGCATT
AATGAATCGGCCAACGCGCGGGGAGAGGCGGTTTGCGTATTGGGCGCTCTTCCGCTTCCTCGCTCACTGA
CTCGCTGCGCTCGGTCGTTCGGCTGCGGCGAGCGGTATCAGCTCACTCAAAGGCGGTAATACGGTTATCC
ACAGAATCAGGGGATAACGCAGGAAAGAACATGTGAGCAAAAGGCCAGCAAAAGGCCAGGAACCGTAAAA
AGGCCGCGTTGCTGGCGTTTTTCCATAGGCTCCGCCCCCCTGACGAGCATCACAAAAATCGACGCTCAAG
TCAGAGGTGGCGAAACCCGACAGGACTATAAAGATACCAGGCGTTTCCCCCTGGAAGCTCCCTCGTGCGC
TCTCCTGTTCCGACCCTGCCGCTTACCGGATACCTGTCCGCCTTTCTCCCTTCGGGAAGCGTGGCGCTTT
CTCAATGCTCACGCTGTAGGTATCTCAGTTCGGTGTAGGTCGTTCGCTCCAAGCTGGGCTGTGTGCACGA
ACCCCCCGTTCAGCCCGACCGCTGCGCCTTATCCGGTAACTATCGTCTTGAGTCCAACCCGGTAAGACAC
GACTTATCGCCACTGGCAGCAGCCACTGGTAACAGGATTAGCAGAGCGAGGTATGTAGGCGGTGCTACAG
AGTTCTTGAAGTGGTGGCCTAACTACGGCTACACTAGAAGGACAGTATTTGGTATCTGCGCTCTGCTGAA
GCCAGTTACCTTCGGAAAAAGAGTTGGTAGCTCTTGATCCGGCAAACAAACCACCGCTGGTAGCGGTGGT
TTTTTTGTTTGCAAGCAGCAGATTACGCGCAGAAAAAAAGGATCTCAAGAAGATCCTTTGATCTTTTCTA
CGGGGTCTGACGCTCAGTGGAACGAAAACTCACGTTAAGGGATTTTGGTCATGAGATTATCAAAAAGGAT
CTTCACCTAGATCCTTTTAAATTAAAAATGAAGTTTTAAATCAATCTAAAGTATATATGAGTAAACTTGG
TCTGACAGTTACCAATGCTTAATCAGTGAGGCACCTATCTCAGCGATCTGTCTATTTCGTTCATCCATAG
TTGCCTGACTCCCCGTCGTGTAGATAACTACGATACGGGAGGGCTTACCATCTGGCCCCAGTGCTGCAAT
GATACCGCGAGACCCACGCTCACCGGCTCCAGATTTATCAGCAATAAACCAGCCAGCCGGAAGGGCCGAG
CGCAGAAGTGGTCCTGCAACTTTATCCGCCTCCATCCAGTCTATTAATTGTTGCCGGGAAGCTAGAGTAA
GTAGTTCGCCAGTTAATAGTTTGCGCAACGTTGTTGCCATTGCTACAGGCATCGTGGTGTCACGCTCGTC
GTTTGGTATGGCTTCATTCAGCTCCGGTTCCCAACGATCAAGGCGAGTTACATGATCCCCCATGTTGTGC
AAAAAAGCGGTTAGCTCCTTCGGTCCTCCGATCGTTGTCAGAAGTAAGTTGGCCGCAGTGTTATCACTCA
TGGTTATGGCAGCACTGCATAATTCTCTTACTGTCATGCCATCCGTAAGATGCTTTTCTGTGACTGGTGA
GTACTCAACCAAGTCATTCTGAGAATAGTGTATGCGGCGACCGAGTTGCTCTTGCCCGGCGTCAATACGG
GATAATACCGCGCCACATAGCAGAACTTTAAAAGTGCTCATCATTGGAAAACGTTCTTCGGGGCGAAAAC
TCTCAAGGATCTTACCGCTGTTGAGATCCAGTTCGATGTAACCCACTCGTGCACCCAACTGATCTTCAGC
ATCTTTTACTTTCACCAGCGTTTCTGGGTGAGCAAAAACAGGAAGGCAAAATGCCGCAAAAAAGGGAATA
AGGGCGACACGGAAATGTTGAATACTCATACTCTTCCTTTTTCAATATTATTGAAGCATTTATCAGGGTT
ATTGTCTCATGAGCGGATACATATTTGAATGTATTTAGAAAAATAAACAAATAGGGGTTCCGCGCACATT
TCCCCGAAAAGTGCCACCTGACGTC
Features (pLannotate 1.2.2; 22 found; start..end, strand, type, name):
     36..80      -  misc_feature   bom (fragment): basis of mobility region from pBR322
    235..614     +  enhancer       CMV enhancer: human cytomegalovirus immediate early enhancer
    615..818     +  promoter       CMV promoter: human cytomegalovirus (CMV) immediate early promoter
    814..847     +  LTR            5' LTR (truncated) (fragment): truncated 5' long terminal repeat (LTR) from HIV-1
    863..881     +  promoter       T7 promoter: promoter for bacteriophage T7 RNA polymerase
   1045..2652    +  CDS            SRC: SRC_HUMAN - Also known as SRC1. Experimental evidence at protein level: Swiss-Prot protein existence level 1. Non-receptor protein tyrosine kinase which is activated following engagement of many different classes of cellular receptors including immune response receptors, integrins and other adhesion receptors, receptor protein tyrosine kinases, G protein-coupled receptors as well as cytokine receptors. Participates in signaling pathways that control a diverse spectrum of biological activities including gene transcription, immune response, cell adhesion, cell cycle progression, apoptosis, migra
   2662..2682    +  CDS            FLAG (fragment): FLAG® epitope tag, followed by an enterokinase cleavage site
   2692..2710    -  promoter       SP6 promoter: promoter for bacteriophage SP6 RNA polymerase
   2736..2960    +  polyA_signal   bGH poly(A) signal: bovine growth hormone polyadenylation signal
   2964..2985    +  promoter       SV40 promoter (fragment): SV40 enhancer and early promoter
   3006..3434    +  rep_origin     f1 ori (sequence partly withheld): f1 bacteriophage origin of replication; arrow indicates direction of (+) strand synthesis
   3448..3778    +  promoter       SV40 promoter: SV40 enhancer and early promoter
   3845..4636    +  CDS            neo: KKA2_KLEPN - Also known as kan, nptII. Experimental evidence at protein level: Swiss-Prot protein existence level 1. Resistance to kanamycin, neomycin, paromomycin, ribostamycin, butirosin and gentamicin B. From Klebsiella pneumoniae.
   4660..4818    +  CDS            ble (fragment): BLE_KLEPN - Experimental evidence at protein level: Swiss-Prot protein existence level 1. Binding protein with a strong affinity to the bleomycin family of antibiotics. Binds to CL990; an antimitotic-antibiotic compound. From Klebsiella pneumoniae.
   4813..4934    +  polyA_signal   SV40 poly(A) signal: SV40 polyadenylation signal
   5007..5023    -  protein_bind   lac operator: The lac repressor binds to the lac operator to inhibit transcription in E. coli. This inhibition can be relieved by adding lactose or isopropyl-β-D-thiogalactopyranoside (IPTG). lac repressor encoded by lacI
   5031..5061    -  promoter       lac promoter: promoter for the E. coli lac operon
   5076..5097    -  protein_bind   CAP binding site: CAP binding activates transcription in the presence of cAMP. E. coli catabolite activator protein
   5110..5202    -  CDS            lacI (fragment): lac repressor; lacI; The lac repressor binds to the lac operator to inhibit transcription in E. coli. This inhibition can be relieved by adding lactose or isopropyl-β-D-thiogalactopyranoside (IPTG).
   5385..5973    -  rep_origin     ori: high-copy-number ColE1/pMB1/pBR322/pUC origin of replication
   6144..7004    -  CDS            AmpR: β-lactamase; bla; confers resistance to ampicillin, carbenicillin, and related antibiotics
   7005..7109    -  promoter       AmpR promoter: bla
