[The description below was written by a language model from this plasmid's Addgene catalogue record and pLannotate feature annotations shown in this document.]
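Description:
pcDNA3-MTS-KD-c-Src-FLAG is a mammalian expression plasmid built on the pcDNA3 backbone that produces a kinase-dead form of human c-Src directed to mitochondria. It is propagated in E. coli through a high-copy ColE1/pUC-type origin with ampicillin selection (AmpR under its own bla promoter), and it also carries an f1 origin for single-stranded DNA production. For stable selection in mammalian cells, an SV40 early promoter drives the neomycin phosphotransferase gene, terminated by an SV40 poly(A) signal, conferring G418 resistance.

The expression cassette uses the CMV immediate-early enhancer and promoter, followed by a T7 promoter, the open reading frame, and the bovine growth hormone polyadenylation signal, with an SP6 promoter in reverse orientation downstream of the insert. The insert is the 1608 bp human SRC coding sequence carrying a lysine 298 to methionine substitution, which the "KD" in the name designates as kinase-dead. At the N terminus it is fused to a mitochondria-targeting sequence taken from residues 1–40 of very long chain acyl-CoA dehydrogenase, and at the C terminus to a FLAG epitope for detection or immunoprecipitation. The automated annotation does not label the targeting sequence, though there is unannotated space between the T7 promoter and the SRC CDS where it would be expected. The insert was cloned between BglII and XhoI sites, both retained. The deposited full sequence is 7,140 nt, slightly shorter than the catalogued total of 7,260 bp.

According to the associated publication, the construct relates to work on mitochondrial c-Src, its phosphorylation of respiratory chain components, and cell survival. A catalytically inactive, mitochondria-restricted Src would suit use as a control or interfering mutant in such experiments.
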