Addgene plasmid #44653: pcDNA3-MTS-KD-c-Src-FLAG
Depositing lab: Yoshimi Homma. Depositing organization: Fukushima Medical University. Publication: Mitochondrial c-Src regulates cell survival through phosphorylation of respiratory chain components. Ogura M, Yamaki J, Homma MK, Homma Y. Biochem J. 2012 Oct 15;447(2):281-9. 10.1042/BJ20120509 PubMed 22823520.
Backbone
  Vector backbone: pcDNA3
  Backbone size w/o insert (bp): 5500
  Total vector size (bp): 7260
  Vector type: Mammalian Expression
  Selectable markers: Neomycin (select with G418)
Growth in bacteria
  Bacterial resistance: Ampicillin, 100 μg/mL
  Growth temperature: 37°C
  Growth strain: XL1 Blue
  Copy number: Unknown
Gene/Insert
  Gene/Insert name: v-src sarcoma (Schmidt-Ruppin A-2) viral oncogene homolog (avian) (SRC)
  Species: H. sapiens (human)
  Insert size (bp): 1608
  Mutation: changed lysine 298 to methionine
  GenBank ID: NM_005417
  Entrez Gene: SRC (a.k.a. ASV, SRC1, THC6, c-SRC, p60-Src)
  Promoter: CMV promoter
  Tag / fusion protein: mitochondria-targeting sequence (MTS: residues 1-40 of the amino acid sequence of very long chain acyl-CoA dehydrogenase) (N terminal on insert); FLAG tag (C terminal on insert)
  Cloning method: Restriction Enzyme; 5′ cloning site Bgl II (not destroyed); 3′ cloning site Xho I (not destroyed)
  Sequencing primers: 5′ aaagccacttgcctaggga; 3′ cgcctgtgcctagaggtt
Terms and licenses: Academic/Nonprofit Terms; Industry Terms: Not Available to Industry
How to cite: pcDNA3-MTS-KD-c-Src-FLAG was a gift from Yoshimi Homma (Addgene plasmid # 44653 ; http://n2t.net/addgene:44653 ; RRID:Addgene_44653)
