>Addgene plasmid #44653 | pcDNA3-MTS-KD-c-Src-FLAG | addgene partial sequence | sequence record 63571 | CMV-F 5'-CGCAAATGGGCGGTAGGCGTG-3'
AGCTCTCTGGCTAACTAGAGAACCCACTGCTTACTGGCTTATCGAAATTAATACGACTCACTATAGGGAG
ACCCAAGCTTGCCACCATGCAGGCGGCTCGGATGGCCGCGAGCTTGGGGCGGCAGCTGCTGAGGCTCGGG
GGCGGAAGCTCGCGGCTCACGGCGCTCCTGGGGCAGCCCCGGCCCGGCCCTGCCCGGCGGCCCTATGCCG
GGGGTACCGAGCTCGGATCTATGGGTAGCAACAAGAGCAAGCCCAAGGATGCCAGCCAGCGGCGCCGCAG
CCTGGAGCCCGCCGAGAACGTGCACGGCGCTGGCGGGGGCGCTTTCCCCGCCTCGCAGACCCCCAGCAAG
CCAGCCTCGGCCGACGGCCACCGCGGCCCCAGCGCGGCCTTCGCCCCCGCGGCCGCCGAGCCCAAGCTGT
TCGGAGGCTTCAACTCCTCGGACACCGTCACCTCCCCGCAGAGGGCGGGCCCGCTGGCCGGTGGAGTGAC
CACCTTTGTGGCCCTCTATGACTATGAGTCTAGGACGGAGACAGACCTGTCCTTCAAGAAAGGCGAGCGG
CTCCAGATTGTCAACAACACAGAGGGAGACTGGTGGCTGGCCCACTCGCTCAGCACAGGACAGACAGGCT
ACATCCCCAGCAACTACGTGGCGCCCTCCGACTCCATCCAGGCTGAGGAGTGGTATTTTGGCAAGATCAC
CAGACGGGAGTCAGAGCGGTTACTGCTCAATGCAGAGAACCCGAGAGGGACCTTCCTCGTGCGAGAAAGT
GAGACCACGAAAGGTGCCTACTGCCTCTCAGTGTCTGACTTCGACAACGCCAAGGGCCTCAACGTGAAGC
ACTACAAGATCCGCAAGCTGGACAGCGGCGGCTTCTACATCACCTCCCGCACCCAGTTCAACAGCCTGCA
GCAGCTGGTGGCCTACTACTCCAAACACGCCGATGGCCT
