>Addgene plasmid #44653 | pcDNA3-MTS-KD-c-Src-FLAG | addgene partial sequence | sequence record 64171 | BGH-rev 5'-TAGAAGGCACAGTCGAGG-3'
CTATAGAATAGGGCCCCTTGTCATCGTCATCCTTGTAGTCCTCGAGGAGGTTCTCCCCGGGCTGGTACTG
GGGCTCGGTGGACGTGAAGTAGTCCTCCAGGAAGGCCTGCAGGTACTCGAAGGTGGGCCGCTCCTCAGGC
TCCTTCCGCCAGCACTGGCACATGAGGTCGTGCAGGGACTCGGGACACTCCGGCGGGCAGGGCATCCGGT
AGCCCCGCTCCACCTGGTCCAGCACCTCGCGGTTCACCATCCCAGGGTAGGGCACCCGTCCCTTTGTGGT
GAGCTCAGTCAGCAGGATCCCGAAGGACCACACGTCCGACTTGATGGTGAAGCGGCCATAGAGGGCAGCT
TCTGGAGCCGTCCACTTGATGGGGAATTTGGCACCTTGCCGCGCCGTGTACTCATTGTCTTCAATGAGCC
GAGCCAGCCCAAAGTCGGCCACTTTGCACACCAGGTTCTCTCCCACCAGGATGTTGGCTGCACGAAGGTC
CCGGTGGACGTAGTTCATCCGCTCCACGTACGCCATGCCTGAGGCGATCTGAGCAGCCATGTCCACCAGC
TGAGGCAGCCGCAGGTACTTGCCTGTCTCCCCCTTGAGAAAGTCCAGCAAACTCCCCTTGCTCATGTACT
CCGTGACGATGTAAATGGGCTCCTCTGAAACCACAGCATACAACTGCACCAGCTTCTCATGCCTCAGCTT
CTTCATGACCTGGGCCTCCTGCAGGAAGGCCTCTGGAGACATCGTGCCAGGCTTCAGGGTCATGATGGCC
ACCCTGGTGGTACCGTTCCAGGTCCCCAT
